Addgene plasmid #239150: TR13_H2_b4gat1
Purpose: riboprobes (SP6 or T3) and dsRNA (T7)
Depositing lab: Phillip Newmark. Depositing organization: Morgridge Institute for Research. Publication: Region-specific regulation of stem cell-driven regeneration in tapeworms. Rozario T, Quinn EB, Wang J, Davis RE, Newmark PA. eLife. 2019 Sep 24;8. pii: 48958. doi: 10.7554/eLife.48958. PubMed 31549962.
Backbone
  Vector backbone: pJC53.2
  Vector type: RNAi ; riboprobe synthesis
Growth in bacteria
  Bacterial resistance: Ampicillin and Kanamycin, 100 & 50 μg/mL
  Growth temperature: 37°C
  Growth strain: DH5alpha
  Copy number: High Copy
Gene/Insert
  Gene/Insert name: b4gat1 (alt names: GHNR01008914.1; HD_tophat_08751)
  Species: Hymenolepis diminuta
  Cloning method: Other
Terms and licenses: Academic/Nonprofit Terms; Industry Terms: Not Available to Industry
Depositor comments: contig listed under transcriptome: GHNR00000000.1
How to cite: TR13_H2_b4gat1 was a gift from Phillip Newmark (Addgene plasmid # 239150 ; http://n2t.net/addgene:239150 ; RRID:Addgene_239150)
