[The description below was written by a language model from this plasmid's Addgene catalogue record and pLannotate feature annotations shown in this document.]
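Description:
TR13_H2_b4gat1 is a bacterial plasmid for in vitro transcription, built on the pJC53.2 backbone and carrying a cDNA fragment of b4gat1 from the rat tapeworm Hymenolepis diminuta. The fragment corresponds to a contig from the species' transcriptome assembly. The plasmid is not an expression vector for any host. It serves as a template for making RNA, either riboprobes or double-stranded RNA for RNAi. It is propagated in E. coli as a high-copy plasmid using a ColE1/pUC-type origin. Selection uses both ampicillin (β-lactamase, AmpR) and kanamycin (neo/nptII). The annotated fragments of Tn5 transposase and of an M13 origin next to the kanamycin gene appear to be backbone remnants rather than functional parts.

The feature table does not annotate the insert itself, but it evidently occupies the roughly 950 nt unannotated interval between two converging sets of phage promoters. On one side, a T7 promoter is followed by a T3 promoter reading inward. On the other side, a T7 promoter is followed by an SP6 promoter reading inward on the opposite strand. Each flank also carries a T7 terminator, oriented to stop transcription arriving from the T7 promoter on the far side. With this layout, T3 or SP6 polymerase produces single-stranded transcripts of one strand or the other, suitable as sense or antisense riboprobes for in situ hybridization. T7 polymerase transcribes both strands, giving complementary RNAs that anneal into dsRNA for gene knockdown. The record does not state the orientation of the insert, so it cannot be said which of T3 or SP6 yields the antisense probe. The associated work concerns stem cell-driven regeneration in tapeworms.
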