Features (pLannotate 1.2.2; 12 found; start..end, strand, type, name):
      2..49      -  terminator     T7 terminator: transcription terminator for bacteriophage T7 RNA polymerase
     63..81      +  promoter       T7 promoter: promoter for bacteriophage T7 RNA polymerase
     85..103     +  promoter       T3 promoter: promoter for bacteriophage T3 RNA polymerase
   1056..1074    -  promoter       SP6 promoter: promoter for bacteriophage SP6 RNA polymerase
   1078..1096    -  promoter       T7 promoter: promoter for bacteriophage T7 RNA polymerase
   1110..1157    +  terminator     T7 terminator: transcription terminator for bacteriophage T7 RNA polymerase
   1340..1928    -  rep_origin     ori: high-copy-number ColE1/pMB1/pBR322/pUC origin of replication
   2099..2959    -  CDS            AmpR: β-lactamase; bla; confers resistance to ampicillin, carbenicillin, and related antibiotics
   2960..2976    -  promoter       AmpR promoter (fragment): bla
   2980..3771    -  CDS            neo: KKA2_KLEPN - Also known as kan, nptII. Experimental evidence at protein level: Swiss-Prot protein existence level 1. Resistance to kanamycin, neomycin, paromomycin, ribostamycin, butirosin and gentamicin B. From Klebsiella pneumoniae.
   3803..4102    -  CDS            tnpA (fragment): TN5P_ECOLX - Also known as tnp. Experimental evidence at protein level: Swiss-Prot protein existence level 1. Mediates transposition of transposon Tn5 by a 'cut and paste' mechanism. First, the monomeric transposase binds the 19 bp inverted DNA repeats flanking the transposon. Then, dimerization of the DNA- bound transposase creates a synaptic DNA complex. After nicking of the first DNA strand, excision of the transposon proceeds through a series of intermediates. The transposase then mediates the insertion of the transposon at a new site by strand transfer. The activity of the wild- type tran
   4105..4171    -  rep_origin     M13 ori (fragment): M13 bacteriophage origin of replication; arrow indicates direction of (+) strand synthesis
>Addgene plasmid #239150 | TR13_H2_b4gat1 | addgene full sequence | sequence record 483078 | Addgene NGS Result
TCAAAAAACCCCTCAAGACCCGTTTAGAGGCCCCAAGGGGTTATGCTAGGCGCGCCGGATCCTAATACGA
CTCACTATAGGGAGAATTAACCCTCACTAAAGGGAGACCTTCATACCCGCAAGATGTTCCTATTCACACT
ATTATTGAACAAGTCAAGGCTGGTCTGCCTGTTTCCTATAAACCAAAATATAACCATCCCATCAAAATAC
TTCGAACAAGTGGTTCTGTGTGCTCTGGTGTCACAAGACACAATCTTGTCGTCGTCGTTAAGAGTGGAGT
CCACAACTTTGCAGCGAGAGAAGAATTCAGGACTTTCATGAAGAACCAAACCCTCTCGTGTCCTTTTTTC
AGAGTCGGTTATGTATTCAGTGTTGGATTACCTCGGGCACACGGAGGTCGAATTTTCAACCGAGATGGAA
ACATTGTGAACTTGCCTGGTGCAGCTGGCGATGCGCTTGAGAAATATGATGGAAAGTCAAATATTTTAAT
GGATGAAATAAACAAGGAAATAGACAAGTATGACGACCTTATACTTGGAGATTACGAGGATACATATTTC
AATCTCTCGTGGAAAACGGTTACCAATCTCCGTTGGATTTCAGCATTTTGTAGTAAGAACCAAGGAGATT
TCTTTATGATTATCGATGATGATCACAGAATGAATTTGGCGCTAGTGAGGAACTTTGCGAAGGAGGTGAA
AACCTCGTATCTAAGAACAAGTATACATGGAAAAATTAGAGGTCATGACAAGGCGATTAGATCTCCAAGT
TCGAAAAATTTCGTATCGTATCGTGAGATACCATGGGATGATGCATTACCTTATCCCATGGGTATGTCCC
AACTGATTGGAGCCGATATTGTGGATGATATGGCCATTGCAACAGCCTACACAAAGTACGCTTATTTGAA
TGAAGACGTTTATCTTGGGCTGCTAGCCCATAAACTGGGAATTACTATACGAAATGTCGTCAGCATGTTT
AATCACGATGAATACAAAAATTACGAGAAGAAATATTCCCCTATGGTTGCTTGGAAGCGGTATTTTAAGG
TCACTTCTATAGTGTCACCTAAATCTCCCTATAGTGAGTCGTATTAGGATCCGGCGCGCCTAGCATAACC
CCTTGGGGCCTCTAAACGGGTCTTGAGGGGTTTTTTGACGCGTGCTTCCTCGCTCACTGACTCGCTGCGC
TCGGTCGTTCGGCTGCGGCGAGCGGTATCAGCTCACTCAAAGGCGGTAATACGGTTATCCACAGAATCAG
GGGATAACGCAGGAAAGAACATGTGAGCAAAAGGCCAGCAAAAGGCCAGGAACCGTAAAAAGGCCGCGTT
GCTGGCGTTTTTCCATAGGCTCCGCCCCCCTGACGAGCATCACAAAAATCGACGCTCAAGTCAGAGGTGG
CGAAACCCGACAGGACTATAAAGATACCAGGCGTTTCCCCCTGGAAGCTCCCTCGTGCGCTCTCCTGTTC
CGACCCTGCCGCTTACCGGATACCTGTCCGCCTTTCTCCCTTCGGGAAGCGTGGCGCTTTCTCATAGCTC
ACGCTGTAGGTATCTCAGTTCGGTGTAGGTCGTTCGCTCCAAGCTGGGCTGTGTGCACGAACCCCCCGTT
CAGCCCGACCGCTGCGCCTTATCCGGTAACTATCGTCTTGAGTCCAACCCGGTAAGACACGACTTATCGC
CACTGGCAGCAGCCACTGGTAACAGGATTAGCAGAGCGAGGTATGTAGGCGGTGCTACAGAGTTCTTGAA
GTGGTGGCCTAACTACGGCTACACTAGAAGAACAGTATTTGGTATCTGCGCTCTGCTGAAGCCAGTTACC
TTCGGAAAAAGAGTTGGTAGCTCTTGATCCGGCAAACAAACCACCGCTGGTAGCGGTGGTTTTTTTGTTT
GCAAGCAGCAGATTACGCGCAGAAAAAAAGGATCTCAAGAAGATCCTTTGATCTTTTCTACGGGGTCTGA
CGCTCAGTGGAACGAAAACTCACGTTAAGGGATTTTGGTCATGAGATTATCAAAAAGGATCTTCACCTAG
ATCCTTTTAAATTAAAAATGAAGTTTTAAATCAATCTAAAGTATATATGAGTAAACTTGGTCTGACAGTT
ACCAATGCTTAATCAGTGAGGCACCTATCTCAGCGATCTGTCTATTTCGTTCATCCATAGTTGCCTGGCT
CCCCGTCGTGTAGATAACTACGATACGGGAGGGCTTACCATCTGGCCCCAGTGCTGCAATGATACCGCGA
GACCCACGCTCACCGGCTCCAGATTTATCAGCAATAAACCAGCCAGCCGGAAGGGCCGAGCGCAGAAGTG
GTCCTGCAACTTTATCCGCCTCCATCCAGTCTATTAATTGTTGCCGGGAAGCTAGAGTAAGTAGTTCGCC
AGTTAATAGTTTGCGCAACGTTGTTGCCATTGCTACAGGCATCGTGGTGTCACGCTCGTCGTTTGGTATG
GCTTCATTCAGCTCCGGTTCCCAACGATCAAGGCGAGTTACATGATCCCCCATGTTGTGCAAAAAAGCGG
TTAGCTCCTTCGGTCCTCCGATCGTTGTCAGAAGTAAGTTGGCCGCAGTGTTATCACTCATGGTTATGGC
AGCACTGCATAATTCTCTTACTGTCATGCCATCCGTAAGATGCTTTTCTGTGACTGGTGAGTACTCAACC
AAGTCATTCTGAGAATAGTGTATGCGGCGACCGAGTTGCTCTTGCCCGGCGTCAATACGGGATAATACCG
CGCCACATAGCAGAACTTTAAAAGTGCTCATCATTGGAAAACGTTCTTCGGGGCGAAAACTCTCAAGGAT
CTTACCGCTGTTGAGATCCAGTTCGATGTAACCCACTCGTGCACCCAACTGATCTTCAGCATCTTTTACT
TTCACCAGCGTTTCTGGGTGAGCAAAAACAGGAAGGCAAAATGCCGCAAAAAAGGGAATAAGGGCGACAC
GGAAATGTTGAATACTCATACTCTTCCTTTTTCAATTCAGAAGAACTCGTCAAGAAGGCGATAGAAGGCG
ATGCGCTGCGAATCGGGAGCGGCGATACCGTAAAGCACGAGGAAGCGGTCAGCCCATTCGCCGCCAAGCT
CTTCAGCAATATCACGGGTAGCCAACGCTATGTCCTGATAGCGGTCCGCCACACCCAGCCGGCCACAGTC
GATGAATCCAGAAAAGCGGCCATTTTCCACCATGATATTCGGCAAGCAGGCATCGCCATGGGTCACGACG
AGATCCTCGCCGTCGGGCATGCGCGCCTTGAGCCTGGCGAACAGTTCGGCTGGCGCGAGCCCCTGATGCT
CTTCGTCCAGATCATCCTGATCGACAAGACCGGCTTCCATCCGAGTACGTGCTCGCTCGATGCGATGTTT
CGCTTGGTGGTCGAATGGGCAGGTAGCCGGATCAAGCGTATGCAGCCGCCGCATTGCATCAGCCATGATG
GATACTTTCTCGGCAGGAGCAAGGTGGGATGACAGGAGATCCTGCCCCGGCACTTCGCCCAATAGCAGCC
AGTCCCTTCCCGCTTCAGTGACAACGTCGAGCACAGCTGCGCAAGGAACGCCCGTCGTGGCCAGCCACGA
TAGCCGCGCTGCCTCGTCCTGCAGTTCATTCAGGGCACCGGACAGGTCGGTCTTGACAAAAAGAACCGGG
CGCCCCTGCGCTGACAGCCGGAACACGGCGGCATCAGAGCAGCCGATTGTCTGTTGTGCCCAGTCATAGC
CGAATAGCCTCTCCACCCAAGCGGCCGGAGAACCTGCGTGCAATCCATCTTGTTCAATCATGCGAAACGA
TCCTCATCCTGTCTCTTGATCAGATCTTGATCCCCTGCGCCATCAGATCATTGGCGGCAAGAAAGCCATC
CAGTTTACTTTGCAGGGCTTCCCAACCTTACCAGAGGGCGCCCCAGCTGGCAATTCCGGTTCGCTTGCTG
TCCATAAAACCGCCCAGTCTAGCTATCGCCATGTAAGCCCACTGCAAGCTACCTGCTTTCTCTTTGCGCT
TGCGTTTTCCCTTGTCCAGATAGCCCAGTAGCTGACATTCATCCGGGGTCAGCACCGTTTCTGCGGACTG
GCTTTCTACGTGTTCCGCTTCCTTTAGCAGCCCTTGCGCCCTGAATTTTGTTAAAATTCGCGTTAAATTT
TTGTTAAATCAGCTCATTTTTTAACCAATAGGCCGAAATCGACGCG
