>Addgene plasmid #239150 | TR13_H2_b4gat1 | depositor partial sequence | sequence record 469740 | HD_tophat_08751
TATAGGGATTCATTGAAGATAAATTATTTTGTCAAATTGCAATCATGCAGGTGCACTTTATTAGGTGGCC
ACGAGTCAACATTCTCATTGTATCAGTTATCCTACTCCTCATAATCTACCTTGGCTACATAGGAGGACGG
ATCACTTCGAATGGTGTCTTCCTTTCATGGCCCCAACCTGTTAACTTTTCTCAATGTAAATGGCCTCCCA
CTGACATCGGTGATATTGAAAACAATAGGACATTCAACATAACTTTATGCATTCAACTGAGTGCTAACGC
GACATACAATGACAAACCAAAGAGGTATCAACTTAGCGATTTATTTAGCATTCCTCCAACGAACGGGACG
ATCAGTTTTGATGAAATGCCCAATCTCACCAGGACAATATTCAATACGGCGAAATATCCGAAAATATATG
ATACATACCCGCAAGATGTTCCTATTCACACTATTATTGAACAAGTCAAGGCTGGTCTGCCTGTTTCCTA
TAAACCAAAATATAACCATCCCATCAAAATACTTCGAACAAGTGGTTCTGTGTGCTCTGGTGTCACAAGA
CACAATCTTGTCGTCGTCGTTAAGAGTGGAGTCCACAACTTTGCAGCGAGAGAAGAATTCAGGACTTTCA
TGAAGAACCAAACCCTCTCGTGTCCTTTTTTCAGAGTCGGTTATGTATTCAGTGTTGGATTACCTCGGGC
ACACGGAGGTCGAATTTTCAACCGAGATGGAAACATTGTGAACTTGCCTGGTGCAGCTGGCGATGCGCTT
GAGAAATATGATGGAAAGTCAAATATTTTAATGGATGAAATAAACAAGGAAATAGACAAGTATGACGACC
TTATACTTGGAGATTACGAGGATACATATTTCAATCTCTCGTGGAAAACGGTTACCAATCTCCGTTGGAT
TTCAGCATTTTGTAGTAAGAACCAAGGAGATTTCTTTATGATTATCGATGATGATCACAGAATGAATTTG
GCGCTAGTGAGGAACTTTGCGAAGGAGGTGAAAACCTCGTATCTAAGAACAAGTATACATGGAAAAATTA
GAGGTCATGACAAGGCGATTAGATCTCCAAGTTCGAAAAATTTCGTATCGTATCGTGAGATACCATGGGA
TGATGCATTACCTTATCCCATGGGTATGTCCCAACTGATTGGAGCCGATATTGTGGATGATATGGCCATT
GCAACAGCCTACACAAAGTACGCTTATTTGAATGAAGACGTTTATCTTGGGCTGCTAGCCCATAAACTGG
GAATTACTATACGAAATGTCGTCAGCATGTTTAATCACGATGAATACAAAAATTACGAGAA
